Addgene plasmid #235474: pHK316
Purpose: Inducible gene VIII by Ptet promoter
Depositing lab: Yolanda Schaerli. Depositing organization: Universite de Lausanne (UNIL). Publication: Engineering intercellular communication using M13 phagemid and CRISPR-based gene regulation for multicellular computing in Escherichia coli. Kusumawardhani H, Zoppi F, Avendano R, Schaerli Y. Nat Commun. 2025 Apr 15;16(1):3569. doi: 10.1038/s41467-025-58760-z. PubMed 40234414.
Backbone
  Vector backbone: pCDF
  Vector type: Bacterial Expression
Growth in bacteria
  Bacterial resistance: Spectinomycin, 50 μg/mL
  Growth temperature: 37°C
  Growth strain: DH5alpha
  Copy number: High Copy
Gene/Insert
  Gene/Insert name: phage M13 geneVIII
  Species: Escherichia coli
  Cloning method: Gibson Cloning
Terms and licenses: Academic/Nonprofit Terms; Industry Terms: Not Available to Industry
Depositor comments: JM101 (working strain for phagemid transfer). Requires the helper phagemid (HP17deltaP8) and a message phagemid (e.g., pHK002.2). Please visit https://doi.org/10.1101/2024.08.28.610043 for bioRxiv preprint.
How to cite: pHK316 was a gift from Yolanda Schaerli (Addgene plasmid # 235474 ; http://n2t.net/addgene:235474 ; RRID:Addgene_235474)
