[The description below was written by a language model from this plasmid's Addgene catalogue record and pLannotate feature annotations shown in this document.]
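Description:
pHK316 is a 3,759-nt bacterial expression plasmid built on a pCDF backbone for use in Escherichia coli. It replicates from the CloDF13 origin, which is compatible with other common plasmid origins and so allows it to coexist with additional plasmids in the same cell. Selection is by spectinomycin through the aadA (SmR) aminoglycoside adenylyltransferase gene, annotated downstream of an AmpR (bla) promoter. The catalogue lists it as high copy.

The payload is bacteriophage M13 gene VIII, encoding the major coat protein pVIII, placed under a tetracycline-responsive Ptet promoter. The catalogue lists the insert species as E. coli, although the gene is of phage origin. The feature table shows a tet operator and an adjacent short match to a tetO-containing promoter, which most likely marks the Ptet region. These are followed by the strong ribosome binding site from T7 gene 10 and the gene VIII coding sequence. A T7 terminator and rrnB T1 and T2 terminators lie downstream. A full-length tetR gene is encoded on the opposite strand, so the plasmid supplies its own repressor. TetR holds the operator closed until a tetracycline-class inducer releases it, switching on pVIII synthesis. The small annotated fragments of TcR, luxR and lacZα appear to be short sequence matches or cloning remnants rather than functional genes.

According to the depositor notes, the plasmid is meant to work alongside a helper phagemid lacking gene VIII (HP17deltaP8) and a message phagemid. Inducible pVIII expression would therefore be expected to complement the helper's defect and gate phage particle production. This fits its use in engineered M13-based intercellular communication and multicellular computing in E. coli, with JM101 named as the working strain for phagemid transfer.
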