Features (pLannotate 1.2.2; 15 found; start..end, strand, type, name):
      1..682     -  rep_origin     CloDF13 ori (fragment): Plasmids containing the CloDF13 (CDF) origin of replication can be propagated in E. coli cells that contain additional plasmids with compatible origins.
    707..804     -  rep_origin     CloDF13 ori (fragment): Plasmids containing the CloDF13 (CDF) origin of replication can be propagated in E. coli cells that contain additional plasmids with compatible origins.
    901..941     -  CDS            TcR (fragment): tetracycline efflux protein; tet; confers resistance to tetracycline
   1027..1647    -  CDS            tetR: TETR2_ECOLX - Experimental evidence at protein level: Swiss-Prot protein existence level 1. TetR is the repressor of the tetracycline resistance element; its N-terminal region forms a helix-turn-helix structure and binds DNA. Binding of tetracycline to TetR reduces the repressor affinity for the tetracycline resistance gene (tetA) promoter operator sites. From Escherichia coli.
   1669..1791    -  CDS            luxR (fragment): LUXR_ALIFS - Experimental evidence at protein level: Swiss-Prot protein existence level 1. Transcriptional activator of the bioluminescence operon. Binds to the OHHL autoinducer. From Aliivibrio fischeri (Vibrio fischeri).
   1802..1821    -  CDS            lacZα (fragment): LacZα fragment of β-galactosidase; lacZ fragment
   1841..1859    +  protein_bind   tet operator: tetO; bacterial operator O2 for the tetR and tetA genes tetracycline repressor TetR
   1865..1884    +  promoter       H1-2O2 promoter (fragment): doxycycline-inducible variant of the human H1 RNA promoter (Henriksen et al., 2007)
   1899..1921    +  RBS            RBS: efficient ribosome binding site from bacteriophage T7 gene 10 (Olins and Rangwala, 1989)
   1928..2149    +  CDS            M13 gene VIII (sequence partly withheld): pVIII; VIII; major coat protein
   2439..2486    +  terminator     T7 terminator: transcription terminator for bacteriophage T7 RNA polymerase
   2498..2541    -  terminator     rrnB T1 terminator: Escherichia coli rrnB; transcription terminator T1 from the E. coli rrnB gene
   2673..2700    +  terminator     rrnB T2 terminator: transcription terminator T2 from the E. coli rrnB gene
   2829..3620    -  CDS            SmR: aminoglycoside adenylyltransferase (Murphy, 1985); aadA; confers resistance to spectinomycin and streptomycin
   3621..3712    -  promoter       AmpR promoter: bla
>Addgene plasmid #235474 | pHK316 | addgene full sequence | sequence record 472231 | Addgene NGS Result
GCGCTGCGGACACATACAAAGTTACCCACAGATTCCGTGGATAAGCAGGGGACTAACATGTGAGGCAAAA
CAGCAGGGCCGCGCCGGTGGCGTTTTTCCATAGGCTCCGCCCTCCTGCCAGAGTTCACATAAACAGACGC
TTTTCCGGTGCATCTGTGGGAGCCGTGAGGCTCAACCATGAATCTGACAGTACGGGCGAAACCCGACAGG
ACTTAAAGATCCCCACCGTTTCCGGCGGGTCGCTCCCTCTTGCGCTCTCCTGTTCCGACCCTGCCGTTTA
CCGGATACCTGTTCCGCCTTTCTCCCTTACGGGAAGTGTGGCGCTTTCTCATAGCTCACACACTGGTATC
TCGGCTCGGTGTAGGTCGTTTGCTCCAAGCTGGGCTGTAAGCAAGAACTCCCCGTTCAGCCCGACTGCTG
CGCCTTATCCGGTAACTGTTCACTTGAGTCCAACCCGGAAAAGCACGGTAAAACGCCACTGGCAGCAGCC
ATTGGTAACTGGGAGTTCGCAGAGGATTTGTTTAGCTAAACACGCGGTTGCTCTTGAAGTGTGCGCCAAA
GTCCGGCTACACTGGAAGGACAGATTTGGTTGCTGTGCTCTGCGAAAGCCAGTTACCACGGTTAAGCAGT
TCCCCAACTGACTTAACCTTCGATCAAACCACCTCCCCAGGTGGTTTTTTCGAAGGTTAAGTCAGTTGGG
GAACTGCTTAACCTTCGATCAAACCACCTCCCCAGGTGGTTTTTTCGTTTACAGGGCAAAAGATTACGCG
CAGAAAAAAAGGATCTCAAGAAGATCCTTTGATCTTTTCTACTGAACCGCTCTAGATTTCAGTGCAATTT
ATCTCTTCAAATGTAGCACCTGAAGTCAGCCCCATACGATATAAGTTGTAATTCTCATGTTAGTCATGCC
CCGCGCCCACCGGAAGGAGCTGACTGGGTTGCTCCTAGGATGCAGTGACTCGCACATTTCCCCGAAAAGT
GCCACCTGAATTCGAAATCCCTGAAACTGAGACTGTAGAAAATTTAGGACCCACTTTCACATTTAAGTTG
TTTTTCTAATCCGCATATAATCAATTCAAGGCCGAATAAGAAGGCTGGCTCTGCACCTTGGTGATCAAAT
AATTCGATAGCTTGTCGTAATAATGGCGGCATACTATCAGTAGTAGGTGTTTCCCTTTCTTCTTTAGCGA
CTTGATGCTCTTGATCTTCCAATACGCAACCTAAAGTAAAATGCCCCACAGCGCTGAGTGCATATAATGC
ATTCTCTAGTGAAAAACCTTGTTGGCATAAAAAGGCTAATTGATTTTCGAGAGTTTCATACTGTTTTTCT
GTAGGCCGTGTACCTAAATGTACTTTTGCTCCATCGCGATGACTTAGTAAAGCACATCTAAAACTTTTAG
CGTTATTACGTAAAAAATCTTGCCAGCTTTCCCCTTCTAAAGGGCAAAAGTGAGTATGGTGCCTATCTAA
CATCTCAATGGCTAAGGCGTCGAGCAAAGCCCGCTTATTTTTTACATGCCAATACAATGTAGGCTGCTCT
ACACCTAGCTTCTGGGCGAGTTTACGGGTTGTTAAACCTTCGATTCCGACCTCATTAAGCAGCTCTAATG
CGCTGTTAATCACTTTACTTTTATCTAATCTGGACATTTTTTTCCTCCTGGATCCTTAATTTTTAAAGTA
TGGGCAATCAATTGCTCCTGTTAAAATTGCTTTAGAAATACTTTGGCAGCGGTTTGTTGTATTGAGTTTC
ATTTGCGCATTGGTTAAATGGAAAGTGACAGTACGCTCACTGCGAATTCGAGTTGTAAAACGACGGCCAG
TACTCCACCGTTGGCTTTTTTCCCTATCAGTGATAGAGATTGACATCCCTATCAGTGATAGAGATAATGA
GCACTAATTTTGTTTAACTTTAAGAAGGAGATATACCATGAAAAAGTCTTTAGCCCTCAAAGCCTCTGTA
GCCGTTGCTACCCTCGTTCCG
[48 nt withheld, positions 1982-2029]
A
[119 nt withheld, positions 2031-2149]
CTCGGTACCAAATTCCAGAAAAGAGGCCTCCCGAAAGGGGGGCCTTTTTTCGTTTTGGTCCTAATAGATA
AAGGATAGGTCTGGTAGTGTTGTTCGTTCTCGCAGGTAAATCAATAATACTCAGCAGTTCCGTAGACTTT
TCAGTGGGACAGGGTAGCGATAACAGATAGATTGTAATAAGACACAGTAGGTGCTCGTAGTTGCGTGAAG
AGAACCGCTCAGGAAATCCAGTCAGAAGTATTGGTAATCGTTGAAAACTCAGTCGACTGCTGCCACCGCT
GAGCAATAACTAGCATAACCCCTTGGGGCCTCTAAACGGGTCTTGAGGGGTTTTTTGCCAGGCATCAAAT
AAAACGAAAGGCTCAGTCGGAAGACTGGGCCTTTCGTTTTATCTGTTGTTTGTCGGTGAACGCTCTCCTG
AGTAGGACAAATCCGCCGGGAGCGGATTTGAACGTTGTGAAGCAACGGCCCGGAGGGTGGCGGGCAGGAC
GCCCGCCATAAACTGCCAGGCATCAAACTAAGCAGAAGGCCATCCTGACGGATGGCCTTTTTGCGTTTCA
GATCTACCGGTAAACCAGCAATAGACATAAGCGGCTATTTAACGACCCTGCCCTGAACCGACGACCGGGT
CATCGTGGCCGGATCTTGCGGCCCCTCGGCTTGAACGAATTGTTAGACATTATTTGCCGACTACCTTGGT
GATCTCGCCTTTCACGTAGTGGACAAATTCTTCCAACTGATCTGCGCGCGAGGCCAAGCGATCTTCTTCT
TGTCCAAGATAAGCCTGTCTAGCTTCAAGTATGACGGGCTGATACTGGGCCGGCAGGCGCTCCATTGCCC
AGTCGGCAGCGACATCCTTCGGCGCGATTTTGCCGGTTACTGCGCTGTACCAAATGCGGGACAACGTAAG
CACTACATTTCGCTCATCGCCAGCCCAGTCGGGCGGCGAGTTCCATAGCGTTAAGGTTTCATTTAGCGCC
TCAAATAGATCCTGTTCAGGAACCGGATCAAAGAGTTCCTCCGCCGCTGGACCTACCAAGGCAACGCTAT
GTTCTCTTGCTTTTGTCAGCAAGATAGCCAGATCAATGTCGATCGTGGCTGGCTCGAAGATACCTGCAAG
AATGTCATTGCGCTGCCATTCTCCAAATTGCAGTTCGCGCTTAGCTGGATAACGCCACGGAATGATGTCG
TCGTGCACAACAATGGTGACTTCTACAGCGCGGAGAATCTCGCTCTCTCCAGGGGAAGCCGAAGTTTCCA
AAAGGTCGTTGATCAAAGCTCGCCGCGTTGTTTCATCAAGCCTTACGGTCACCGTAACCAGCAAATCAAT
ATCACTGTGTGGCTTCAGGCCGTCATCCACTGCGGAGCCGTACAAATGTACGGCCAGCAACGTCGGTTCG
AGATGGCGCTCGATGACGCCAACTACCTCTGATAGTTGAGTCGATACTTCGGCGATCACCGCTTCCCTCA
TACTCTTCCTTTTTCAATATTATTGAAGCATTTATCAGGGTTATTGTCTCATGAGCGGATACATATTTGA
ATGTATTTAGAAAAATAAACAAATAGCTAGCTCACTCGGTCGCTACGCTCCGGGCGTGAGACTGCGGCGG
